Addgene plasmid #225761: pET21b Hot-PETase
Purpose: Expresses codon-optimized Hot-PETase in E. coli with a C-terminal his-tag
Depositing lab: Jason Boock. Depositing organization: Miami University (Ohio). Publication: Increased cytoplasmic expression of PETase enzymes in E. coli. Carter LM, MacFarlane CE, Karlock SP, Sen T, Kaar JL, Berberich JA, Boock JT. Microb Cell Fact. 2024 Nov 25;23(1):319. doi: 10.1186/s12934-024-02585-w. PubMed 39582006.
Backbone
  Vector backbone: pET21b
  Backbone manufacturer: Novagen
  Backbone size w/o insert (bp): 5400
  Total vector size (bp): 6155
  Vector type: Bacterial Expression
Growth in bacteria
  Bacterial resistance: Ampicillin, 100 μg/mL
  Growth temperature: 37°C
  Growth strain: DH5alpha
  Copy number: High Copy
Gene/Insert
  Gene/Insert name: Hot-PETase
  Insert size (bp): 798
  Promoter: T7
  Tag / fusion protein: 6xHis Tag (C terminal on insert)
  Cloning method: Restriction Enzyme; 5′ cloning site NdeI (not destroyed); 3′ cloning site XhoI (not destroyed)
  Sequencing primers: 5′ gcgaaattaatacgactcactataggg; 3′ gctagttattgctcagcgg
Terms and licenses: Academic/Nonprofit Terms; Industry Terms: Not Available to Industry
How to cite: pET21b Hot-PETase was a gift from Jason Boock (Addgene plasmid # 225761 ; http://n2t.net/addgene:225761 ; RRID:Addgene_225761)
