[The description below was written by a language model from this plasmid's Addgene catalogue record and pLannotate feature annotations shown in this document.]
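Description:
pET21b Hot-PETase is a bacterial expression plasmid of 6,155 bp built on the Novagen pET21b backbone for producing a codon-optimized Hot-PETase in E. coli. It is propagated through a ColE1/pMB1-type origin and selected with ampicillin via the bla β-lactamase gene and its own promoter. The catalogue lists it as high copy, although the feature table also shows the pBR322-derived rop gene and bom region, which are normally associated with copy-number restraint and mobilisation respectively. An f1 phage origin is present as well, allowing single-stranded DNA production. Short tetracycline-resistance fragments and a predicted E. coli open reading frame are backbone remnants rather than functional markers.

The roughly 0.8 kb insert sits between NdeI and XhoI sites, both retained, and is annotated by similarity to the PET hydrolase of Ideonella sakaiensis, the enzyme that hydrolyses poly(ethylene terephthalate) mainly to MHET. The match is annotated as a fragment. Transcription is driven by a T7 promoter followed directly by a lac operator, with translation initiated from the T7 gene 10 ribosome binding site and transcription ended by the T7 terminator. The plasmid-borne lacI gene supplies repressor, so expression stays low until induced with IPTG in a host that provides T7 RNA polymerase. The coding sequence is fused to a C-terminal histidine tag for metal-affinity purification. The software labels it a partial 9xHis, consistent with the recorded 6xHis. The small "SET1" fragment annotated after the tag is most likely an incidental match to backbone sequence rather than a designed fusion. The associated work concerns improving cytoplasmic expression of PETase enzymes in E. coli.
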