Features (pLannotate 1.2.2; 19 found; start..end, strand, type, name):
     12..440     +  rep_origin     f1 ori (sequence partly withheld): f1 bacteriophage origin of replication; arrow indicates direction of (+) strand synthesis
    493..597     +  promoter       AmpR promoter: bla
    598..1458    +  CDS            AmpR: β-lactamase; bla; confers resistance to ampicillin, carbenicillin, and related antibiotics
   1629..2217    +  rep_origin     ori: high-copy-number ColE1/pMB1/pBR322/pUC origin of replication
   2403..2542    -  misc_feature   bom: basis of mobility region from pBR322
   2644..2835    -  CDS            rop: Rop protein, which maintains plasmids at low copy number; rop
   2852..3232    +  CDS            YPB1_ECOLX: Protein predicted: Swiss-Prot protein existence level 4. From Escherichia coli.
   3304..3595    -  CDS            TcR (fragment): tetracycline efflux protein; tet; confers resistance to tetracycline
   3610..3631    -  protein_bind   CAP binding site: CAP binding activates transcription in the presence of cAMP. E. coli catabolite activator protein
   3644..4726    -  CDS            lacI: lac repressor; lacI; The lac repressor binds to the lac operator to inhibit transcription in E. coli. This inhibition can be relieved by adding lactose or isopropyl-β-D-thiogalactopyranoside (IPTG).
   4727..4804    -  promoter       lacI promoter: lacI
   4812..5091    -  CDS            TcR (fragment): tetracycline efflux protein; tet; confers resistance to tetracycline
   5113..5131    +  promoter       T7 promoter: promoter for bacteriophage T7 RNA polymerase
   5132..5156    +  protein_bind   lac operator: The lac repressor binds to the lac operator to inhibit transcription in E. coli. This inhibition can be relieved by adding lactose or isopropyl-β-D-thiogalactopyranoside (IPTG). lac repressor encoded by lacI
   5171..5193    +  RBS            RBS: efficient ribosome binding site from bacteriophage T7 gene 10 (Olins and Rangwala, 1989)
   5204..5992    +  CDS            PETH_IDESA (fragment): Experimental evidence at protein level: Swiss-Prot protein existence level 1. Involved in the degradation and assimilation of the plastic poly(ethylene terephthalate) (PET), which allows I.sakaiensis to use PET as its major energy and carbon source for growth. Likely acts synergistically with MHETase to depolymerize PET (PubMed:26965627). Catalyzes the hydrolysis of PET to produce mono(2-hydroxyethyl) terephthalate (MHET) as the major product (PubMed:26965627, PubMed:29666242, PubMed:29603535, PubMed:29374183, PubMed:29235460). Also depolymerizes another semiaromatic polyester, poly(ethylene-2
   5999..6016    +  CDS            9xHis (fragment): 9xHis affinity tag
   6026..6075    +  CDS            SET1 (fragment): solubility-enhancement tag derived from T7 phage gene 10B
   6083..6130    +  terminator     T7 terminator: transcription terminator for bacteriophage T7 RNA polymerase
>Addgene plasmid #225761 | pET21b Hot-PETase | addgene full sequence | sequence record 455964 | Addgene NGS Result
TGGCGAATGGG
[124 nt withheld, positions 12-135]
C
[91 nt withheld, positions 137-227]
A
[49 nt withheld, positions 229-277]
CCTTTGACGTTGGAGTCCACGTTCTTT
[37 nt withheld, positions 305-341]
ACCCTATCTCGGTCTATTCTTTTGATTTATAAGGGATTTTGCCGATTTCGGCCTATTGGTTAAAAAATGA
GCTGATTTAACAAAAATTTAACGCGAATTTTAACAAAATATTAACGCTTACAATTTAGGTGGCACTTTTC
GGGGAAATGTGCGCGGAACCCCTATTTGTTTATTTTTCTAAATACATTCAAATATGTATCCGCTCATGAG
ACAATAACCCTGATAAATGCTTCAATAATATTGAAAAAGGAAGAGTATGAGTATTCAACATTTCCGTGTC
GCCCTTATTCCCTTTTTTGCGGCATTTTGCCTTCCTGTTTTTGCTCACCCAGAAACGCTGGTGAAAGTAA
AAGATGCTGAAGATCAGTTGGGTGCACGAGTGGGTTACATCGAACTGGATCTCAACAGCGGTAAGATCCT
TGAGAGTTTTCGCCCCGAAGAACGTTTTCCAATGATGAGCACTTTTAAAGTTCTGCTATGTGGCGCGGTA
TTATCCCGTATTGACGCCGGGCAAGAGCAACTCGGTCGCCGCATACACTATTCTCAGAATGACTTGGTTG
AGTACTCACCAGTCACAGAAAAGCATCTTACGGATGGCATGACAGTAAGAGAATTATGCAGTGCTGCCAT
AACCATGAGTGATAACACTGCGGCCAACTTACTTCTGACAACGATCGGAGGACCGAAGGAGCTAACCGCT
TTTTTGCACAACATGGGGGATCATGTAACTCGCCTTGATCGTTGGGAACCGGAGCTGAATGAAGCCATAC
CAAACGACGAGCGTGACACCACGATGCCTGCAGCAATGGCAACAACGTTGCGCAAACTATTAACTGGCGA
ACTACTTACTCTAGCTTCCCGGCAACAATTAATAGACTGGATGGAGGCGGATAAAGTTGCAGGACCACTT
CTGCGCTCGGCCCTTCCGGCTGGCTGGTTTATTGCTGATAAATCTGGAGCCGGTGAGCGTGGGTCTCGCG
GTATCATTGCAGCACTGGGGCCAGATGGTAAGCCCTCCCGTATCGTAGTTATCTACACGACGGGGAGTCA
GGCAACTATGGATGAACGAAATAGACAGATCGCTGAGATAGGTGCCTCACTGATTAAGCATTGGTAACTG
TCAGACCAAGTTTACTCATATATACTTTAGATTGATTTAAAACTTCATTTTTAATTTAAAAGGATCTAGG
TGAAGATCCTTTTTGATAATCTCATGACCAAAATCCCTTAACGTGAGTTTTCGTTCCACTGAGCGTCAGA
CCCCGTAGAAAAGATCAAAGGATCTTCTTGAGATCCTTTTTTTCTGCGCGTAATCTGCTGCTTGCAAACA
AAAAAACCACCGCTACCAGCGGTGGTTTGTTTGCCGGATCAAGAGCTACCAACTCTTTTTCCGAAGGTAA
CTGGCTTCAGCAGAGCGCAGATACCAAATACTGTCCTTCTAGTGTAGCCGTAGTTAGGCCACCACTTCAA
GAACTCTGTAGCACCGCCTACATACCTCGCTCTGCTAATCCTGTTACCAGTGGCTGCTGCCAGTGGCGAT
AAGTCGTGTCTTACCGGGTTGGACTCAAGACGATAGTTACCGGATAAGGCGCAGCGGTCGGGCTGAACGG
GGGGTTCGTGCACACAGCCCAGCTTGGAGCGAACGACCTACACCGAACTGAGATACCTACAGCGTGAGCT
ATGAGAAAGCGCCACGCTTCCCGAAGGGAGAAAGGCGGACAGGTATCCGGTAAGCGGCAGGGTCGGAACA
GGAGAGCGCACGAGGGAGCTTCCAGGGGGAAACGCCTGGTATCTTTATAGTCCTGTCGGGTTTCGCCACC
TCTGACTTGAGCGTCGATTTTTGTGATGCTCGTCAGGGGGGCGGAGCCTATGGAAAAACGCCAGCAACGC
GGCCTTTTTACGGTTCCTGGCCTTTTGCTGGCCTTTTGCTCACATGTTCTTTCCTGCGTTATCCCCTGAT
TCTGTGGATAACCGTATTACCGCCTTTGAGTGAGCTGATACCGCTCGCCGCAGCCGAACGACCGAGCGCA
GCGAGTCAGTGAGCGAGGAAGCGGAAGAGCGCCTGATGCGGTATTTTCTCCTTACGCATCTGTGCGGTAT
TTCACACCGCAATGGTGCACTCTCAGTACAATCTGCTCTGATGCCGCATAGTTAAGCCAGTATACACTCC
GCTATCGCTACGTGACTGGGTCATGGCTGCGCCCCGACACCCGCCAACACCCGCTGACGCGCCCTGACGG
GCTTGTCTGCTCCCGGCATCCGCTTACAGACAAGCTGTGACCGTCTCCGGGAGCTGCATGTGTCAGAGGT
TTTCACCGTCATCACCGAAACGCGCGAGGCAGCTGCGGTAAAGCTCATCAGCGTGGTCGTGAAGCGATTC
ACAGATGTCTGCCTGTTCATCCGCGTCCAGCTCGTTGAGTTTCTCCAGAAGCGTTAATGTCTGGCTTCTG
ATAAAGCGGGCCATGTTAAGGGCGGTTTTTTCCTGTTTGGTCACTGATGCCTCCGTGTAAGGGGGATTTC
TGTTCATGGGGGTAATGATACCGATGAAACGAGAGAGGATGCTCACGATACGGGTTACTGATGATGAACA
TGCCCGGTTACTGGAACGTTGTGAGGGTAAACAACTGGCGGTATGGATGCGGCGGGACCAGAGAAAAATC
ACTCAGGGTCAATGCCAGCGCTTCGTTAATACAGATGTAGGTGTTCCACAGGGTAGCCAGCAGCATCCTG
CGATGCAGATCCGGAACATAATGGTGCAGGGCGCTGACTTCCGCGTTTCCAGACTTTACGAAACACGGAA
ACCGAAGACCATTCATGTTGTTGCTCAGGTCGCAGACGTTTTGCAGCAGCAGTCGCTTCACGTTCGCTCG
CGTATCGGTGATTCATTCTGCTAACCAGTAAGGCAACCCCGCCAGCCTAGCCGGGTCCTCAACGACAGGA
GCACGATCATGCGCACCCGTGGGGCCGCCATGCCGGCGATAATGGCCTGCTTCTCGCCGAAACGTTTGGT
GGCGGGACCAGTGACGAAGGCTTGAGCGAGGGCGTGCAAGATTCCGAATACCGCAAGCGACAGGCCGATC
ATCGTCGCGCTCCAGCGAAAGCGGTCCTCGCCGAAAATGACCCAGAGCGCTGCCGGCACCTGTCCTACGA
GTTGCATGATAAAGAAGACAGTCATAAGTGCGGCGACGATAGTCATGCCCCGCGCCCACCGGAAGGAGCT
GACTGGGTTGAAGGCTCTCAAGGGCATCGGTCGAGATCCCGGTGCCTAATGAGTGAGCTAACTTACATTA
ATTGCGTTGCGCTCACTGCCCGCTTTCCAGTCGGGAAACCTGTCGTGCCAGCTGCATTAATGAATCGGCC
AACGCGCGGGGAGAGGCGGTTTGCGTATTGGGCGCCAGGGTGGTTTTTCTTTTCACCAGTGAGACGGGCA
ACAGCTGATTGCCCTTCACCGCCTGGCCCTGAGAGAGTTGCAGCAAGCGGTCCACGCTGGTTTGCCCCAG
CAGGCGAAAATCCTGTTTGATGGTGGTTAACGGCGGGATATAACATGAGCTGTCTTCGGTATCGTCGTAT
CCCACTACCGAGATATCCGCACCAACGCGCAGCCCGGACTCGGTAATGGCGCGCATTGCGCCCAGCGCCA
TCTGATCGTTGGCAACCAGCATCGCAGTGGGAACGATGCCCTCATTCAGCATTTGCATGGTTTGTTGAAA
ACCGGACATGGCACTCCAGTCGCCTTCCCGTTCCGCTATCGGCTGAATTTGATTGCGAGTGAGATATTTA
TGCCAGCCAGCCAGACGCAGACGCGCCGAGACAGAACTTAATGGGCCCGCTAACAGCGCGATTTGCTGGT
GACCCAATGCGACCAGATGCTCCACGCCCAGTCGCGTACCGTCTTCATGGGAGAAAATAATACTGTTGAT
GGGTGTCTGGTCAGAGACATCAAGAAATAACGCCGGAACATTAGTGCAGGCAGCTTCCACAGCAATGGCA
TCCTGGTCATCCAGCGGATAGTTAATGATCAGCCCACTGACGCGTTGCGCGAGAAGATTGTGCACCGCCG
CTTTACAGGCTTCGACGCCGCTTCGTTCTACCATCGACACCACCACGCTGGCACCCAGTTGATCGGCGCG
AGATTTAATCGCCGCGACAATTTGCGACGGCGCGTGCAGGGCCAGACTGGAGGTGGCAACGCCAATCAGC
AACGACTGTTTGCCCGCCAGTTGTTGTGCCACGCGGTTGGGAATGTAATTCAGCTCCGCCATCGCCGCTT
CCACTTTTTCCCGCGTTTTCGCAGAAACGTGGCTGGCCTGGTTCACCACGCGGGAAACGGTCTGATAAGA
GACACCGGCATACTCTGCGACATCGTATAACGTTACTGGTTTCACATTCACCACCCTGAATTGACTCTCT
TCCGGGCGCTATCATGCCATACCGCGAAAGGTTTTGCGCCATTCGATGGTGTCCGGGATCTCGACGCTCT
CCCTTATGCGACTCCTGCATTAGGAAGCAGCCCAGTAGTAGGTTGAGGCCGTTGAGCACCGCCGCCGCAA
GGAATGGTGCATGCAAGGAGATGGCGCCCAACAGTCCCCCGGCCACGGGGCCTGCCACCATACCCACGCC
GAAACAAGCGCTCATGAGCCCGAAGTGGCGAGCCCGATCTTCCCCATCGGTGATGTCGGCGATATAGGCG
CCAGCAACCGCACCTGTGGCGCCGGTGATGCCGGCCACGATGCGTCCGGCGTAGAGGATCGAGATCTCGA
TCCCGCGAAATTAATACGACTCACTATAGGGGAATTGTGAGCGGATAACAATTCCCCTCTAGAAATAATT
TTGTTTAACTTTAAGAAGGAGATATACATATGCAGACTAATCCATACGCCCGCGGACCTAACCCTACGGC
GGCGAGTTTGGAGGCTTCTGCTGGTCCGTTCACAGTTCGTTCTTTTACGGTCGCGCGTCCAGTGGGGTAC
GGCGCTGGAACCGTCTACTATCCCACTAACGCTGGAGGCACAGTAGGAGCTATCGCCATTGTCCCCGGCT
ACACTGCTACCCAAAGCAGTATCAACTGGTGGGGTCCGCGCTTGGCCTCACATGGGTTTGTTGTGATTAC
CATCGACACTAATTCCACATTGGACAAACCAGAATCACGTTCTTCACAACAAATGGCTGCCTTACGCCAA
GTGGCGTCGCTTAATGGGACTTCTAGTTCACCAATCTACGGTAAGGTAGATACTGCTCGCGGCGGAGTTA
TGGGATGGAGCATGGGCGGTGGGGGGAGCCTTATTTCCGCAGCGAATAACCCATCCCTGAAGGCTGCCGC
AGTGATGGCCCCGTGGCATTCGTCAACTAATTTCAGCTCGGTCACCGTCCCTACTCTTATTTTCGCTTGT
GAAAACGACCGTATCGCACCTGTTAAAGAGTATGCACTGCCAATCTATGATTCCATGTCCCTGAACGCTA
AGCAATTCCTGGAGATTTGCGGGGGAAGTCACTCGTGCGCTTGTAGTGGGAACAGTAATCAAGCTCTTAT
CGGGATGAAGGGTGTTGCATGGATGAAACGCTTTATGGACAACGACACACGTTATAGTCAGTTTGCGTGC
GAAAATCCTAATTCTACGGCGGTGTGTGACTTCCGCACGGCAAATTGCAGCCTCGAGCACCACCACCACC
ACCACTGAGATCCGGCTGCTAACAAAGCCCGAAAGGAAGCTGAGTTGGCTGCTGCCACCGCTGAGCAATA
ACTAGCATAACCCCTTGGGGCCTCTAAACGGGTCTTGAGGGGTTTTTTGCTGAAAGGAGGAACTATATCC
GGAT
